Addgene plasmid #112291: pLL3.7-EF-EYFP-YAP1_R89A-PolyA
Purpose: Fluorescently labels human YAP1-2gamma isoform (504 aa) R89A mutant
Depositing lab: Erik Sahai. Depositing organization: Francis Crick Institute. Publication: Quantitative Analysis Reveals that Actin and Src-Family Kinases Regulate Nuclear YAP1 and Its Export. Ege N, Dowbaj AM, Jiang M, Howell M, Hooper S, Foster C, Jenkins RP, Sahai E. Cell Syst. 2018 Jun 27;6(6):692-708.e13. doi: 10.1016/j.cels.2018.05.006. Epub 2018 Jun 18. PubMed 29909276.
Backbone
  Vector backbone: pLentilox3.7
  Backbone size w/o insert (bp): 7484
  Vector type: Lentiviral
Growth in bacteria
  Bacterial resistance: Ampicillin, 100 μg/mL
  Growth temperature: 37°C
  Growth strain: NEB Stable
  Copy number: High Copy
Gene/Insert
  Gene/Insert name: EYFP-YAP1
  Species: H. sapiens (human)
  Insert size (bp): 2462
  Mutation: Human YAP1-2gamma with Arginine 89 to Alanine
  Entrez Gene: YAP1 (a.k.a. COB1, YAP, YAP-1, YAP2, YAP65, YKI)
  Promoter: EF-1 alpha
  Cloning method: Gibson Cloning
Terms and licenses: Academic/Nonprofit Terms; Industry Terms: Not Available to Industry
Depositor comments: The human YAP1-2gamma isoform, which is 504 amino acids long is described in (Gaffney et al., 2012)
How to cite: pLL3.7-EF-EYFP-YAP1_R89A-PolyA was a gift from Erik Sahai (Addgene plasmid # 112291 ; http://n2t.net/addgene:112291 ; RRID:Addgene_112291)
