[The description below was written by a language model from this plasmid's Addgene catalogue record and pLannotate feature annotations shown in this document.]
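Description:
pLL3.7-EF-EYFP-YAP1_R89A-PolyA is a lentiviral transfer plasmid of about 9.9 kb built on the pLentilox3.7 backbone, designed to express a fluorescently tagged mutant of human YAP1 in mammalian cells. It is maintained in E. coli through a high-copy ColE1/pUC-type origin and an ampicillin resistance (β-lactamase) gene. The viral portion follows the usual HIV-1-derived layout. A CMV enhancer/promoter is fused to a truncated 5' LTR to drive genomic RNA production in packaging cells. This is followed by the Ψ packaging signal with a partial gag sequence, the Rev response element for nuclear export of the unspliced transcript, and the cPPT/CTS. A WPRE, which enhances transcript expression, a nef fragment and the downstream LTR (which the automated annotation also labels a truncated 5' LTR) close the viral unit.

The payload is driven by the constitutive human EF-1α promoter and encodes EYFP fused to the N-terminus of YAP1. The YAP1 sequence is the 504-amino-acid YAP1-2gamma isoform carrying an arginine 89 to alanine substitution. The YAP1 coding region is flanked by attB1 and attB2 sites, remnants of Gateway recombination, although the record lists Gibson assembly as the cloning method. An SV40 polyadenylation signal follows the fusion, and this internal poly(A) signal gives the construct the "PolyA" in its name. The whole expression cassette, from promoter to poly(A) signal, lies between two loxP sites in the same orientation, inherited from the Lentilox design, so in principle Cre could excise it. No separate mammalian selection marker is annotated, and EYFP fluorescence identifies expressing cells. The stated purpose is fluorescent labelling of the YAP1 R89A mutant, and the associated study is a quantitative analysis of nuclear YAP1 and its export. The record does not state the functional effect of the R89A change.
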