Features (pLannotate 1.2.2; 28 found; start..end, strand, type, name):
      1..380     +  enhancer       CMV enhancer: human cytomegalovirus immediate early enhancer
    381..580     +  promoter       CMV promoter: human cytomegalovirus (CMV) immediate early promoter
    598..778     +  LTR            5' LTR (truncated): truncated 5' long terminal repeat (LTR) from HIV-1
    825..950     +  misc_feature   HIV-1 Ψ: packaging signal of human immunodeficiency virus type 1
    934..1272    +  CDS            HIV-1 gag (fragment): gag protein from human immunodeficiency virus 1; gag
   1447..1680    +  misc_feature   RRE: The Rev response element (RRE) of HIV-1 allows for Rev-dependent mRNA export from the nucleus to the cytoplasm.
   2057..2157    +  CDS            Rev (fragment): human immunodeficiency virus 1 (HIV-1) Rev protein; rev; enhances nuclear export of unspliced and incompletely spliced viral mRNAs
   2207..2324    +  misc_feature   cPPT/CTS: central polypurine tract and central termination sequence of HIV-1
   2394..2421    -  misc_feature   MCS (fragment): pBluescript multiple cloning site
   2456..2489    +  protein_bind   loxP: Cre-mediated recombination occurs in the 8-bp core sequence (GCATACAT). Cre recombinase
   2553..3731    +  promoter       EF-1α promoter: strong constitutive promoter for human elongation factor EF-1α
   3817..4533    +  CDS            EYFP: EYFP is a basic (constitutively fluorescent) green/yellow fluorescent protein published in 1996, derived from Aequorea victoria. It is reported to be a very rapidly-maturing weak dimer with high acid sensitivity.
   4543..4567    +  protein_bind   attB1: mutant version of attB; recombination site for the Gateway® BP reaction BP Clonase™
   4567..6078    +  CDS            YAP1: YAP1_HUMAN - Also known as YAP65. Experimental evidence at protein level: Swiss-Prot protein existence level 1. [Isoform 3]: Activates the C-terminal fragment (CTF) of ERBB4 (isoform 3). From Homo sapiens (Human).
   6083..6107    -  protein_bind   attB2: mutant version of attB; recombination site for the Gateway® BP reaction BP Clonase™
   6130..6214    +  CDS            large T antigen (fragment): large T antigen from SV40 (simian virus 40)
   6263..6345    +  CDS            large T antigen (fragment): large T antigen from SV40 (simian virus 40)
   6368..6449    +  polyA_signal   SV40 poly(A) signal: SV40 polyadenylation signal
   6507..6540    +  protein_bind   loxP: Cre-mediated recombination occurs in the 8-bp core sequence (GCATACAT). Cre recombinase
   6573..6596    +  misc_feature   MCS (fragment): pBluescript multiple cloning site
   6596..7184    +  misc_feature   WPRE: woodchuck hepatitis virus posttranscriptional regulatory element
   7185..7204    +  misc_feature   MCS (fragment): pBluescript multiple cloning site
   7206..7706    +  CDS            nef (fragment): NEF_HV1LA - Experimental evidence at protein level: Swiss-Prot protein existence level 1. Extracellular Nef protein targets CD4(+) T-lymphocytes for apoptosis by interacting with CXCR4 surface receptors. From Human immunodeficiency virus type 1 group M subtype B (isolate Lai) (HIV-1).
   7713..7893    +  LTR            5' LTR (truncated): truncated 5' long terminal repeat (LTR) from HIV-1
   7955..8543    -  rep_origin     ori: high-copy-number ColE1/pMB1/pBR322/pUC origin of replication
   8714..9574    -  CDS            AmpR: β-lactamase; bla; confers resistance to ampicillin, carbenicillin, and related antibiotics
   9575..9679    -  promoter       AmpR promoter: bla
   9738..9790    -  misc_feature   bom (fragment): basis of mobility region from pBR322
>Addgene plasmid #112291 | pLL3.7-EF-EYFP-YAP1_R89A-PolyA | addgene full sequence | sequence record 213657 | Addgene NGS Result
GACATTGATTATTGACTAGTTATTAATAGTAATCAATTACGGGGTCATTAGTTCATAGCCCATATATGGA
GTTCCGCGTTACATAACTTACGGTAAATGGCCCGCCTGGCTGACCGCCCAACGACCCCCGCCCATTGACG
TCAATAATGACGTATGTTCCCATAGTAACGCCAATAGGGACTTTCCATTGACGTCAATGGGTGGAGTATT
TACGGTAAACTGCCCACTTGGCAGTACATCAAGTGTATCATATGCCAAGTACGCCCCCTATTGACGTCAA
TGACGGTAAATGGCCCGCCTGGCATTATGCCCAGTACATGACCTTATGGGACTTTCCTACTTGGCAGTAC
ATCTACGTATTAGTCATCGCTATTACCATGGTGATGCGGTTTTGGCAGTACATCAATGGGCGTGGATAGC
GGTTTGACTCACGGGGATTTCCAAGTCTCCACCCCATTGACGTCAATGGGAGTTTGTTTTGGCACCAAAA
TCAACGGGACTTTCCAAAATGTCGTAACAACTCCGCCCCATTGACGCAAATGGGCGGTAGGCGTGTACGG
TGGGAGGTCTATATAAGCAGCGCGTTTTGCCTGTACTGGGTCTCTCTGGTTAGACCAGATCTGAGCCTGG
GAGCTCTCTGGCTAACTAGGGAACCCACTGCTTAAGCCTCAATAAAGCTTGCCTTGAGTGCTTCAAGTAG
TGTGTGCCCGTCTGTTGTGTGACTCTGGTAACTAGAGATCCCTCAGACCCTTTTAGTCAGTGTGGAAAAT
CTCTAGCAGTGGCGCCCGAACAGGGACTTGAAAGCGAAAGGGAAACCAGAGGAGCTCTCTCGACGCAGGA
CTCGGCTTGCTGAAGCGCGCACGGCAAGAGGCGAGGGGCGGCGACTGGTGAGTACGCCAAAAATTTTGAC
TAGCGGAGGCTAGAAGGAGAGAGATGGGTGCGAGAGCGTCAGTATTAAGCGGGGGAGAATTAGATCGCGA
TGGGAAAAAATTCGGTTAAGGCCAGGGGGAAAGAAAAAATATAAATTAAAACATATAGTATGGGCAAGCA
GGGAGCTAGAACGATTCGCAGTTAATCCTGGCCTGTTAGAAACATCAGAAGGCTGTAGACAAATACTGGG
ACAGCTACAACCATCCCTTCAGACAGGATCAGAAGAACTTAGATCATTATATAATACAGTAGCAACCCTC
TATTGTGTGCATCAAAGGATAGAGATAAAAGACACCAAGGAAGCTTTAGACAAGATAGAGGAAGAGCAAA
ACAAAAGTAAGACCACCGCACAGCAAGCGGCCGGCCGCTGATCTTCAGACCTGGAGGAGGAGATATGAGG
GACAATTGGAGAAGTGAATTATATAAATATAAAGTAGTAAAAATTGAACCATTAGGAGTAGCACCCACCA
AGGCAAAGAGAAGAGTGGTGCAGAGAGAAAAAAGAGCAGTGGGAATAGGAGCTTTGTTCCTTGGGTTCTT
GGGAGCAGCAGGAAGCACTATGGGCGCAGCGTCAATGACGCTGACGGTACAGGCCAGACAATTATTGTCT
GGTATAGTGCAGCAGCAGAACAATTTGCTGAGGGCTATTGAGGCGCAACAGCATCTGTTGCAACTCACAG
TCTGGGGCATCAAGCAGCTCCAGGCAAGAATCCTGGCTGTGGAAAGATACCTAAAGGATCAACAGCTCCT
GGGGATTTGGGGTTGCTCTGGAAAACTCATTTGCACCACTGCTGTGCCTTGGAATGCTAGTTGGAGTAAT
AAATCTCTGGAACAGATTTGGAATCACACGACCTGGATGGAGTGGGACAGAGAAATTAACAATTACACAA
GCTTAATACACTCCTTAATTGAAGAATCGCAAAACCAGCAAGAAAAGAATGAACAAGAATTATTGGAATT
AGATAAATGGGCAAGTTTGTGGAATTGGTTTAACATAACAAATTGGCTGTGGTATATAAAATTATTCATA
ATGATAGTAGGAGGCTTGGTAGGTTTAAGAATAGTTTTTGCTGTACTTTCTATAGTGAATAGAGTTAGGC
AGGGATATTCACCATTATCGTTTCAGACCCACCTCCCAACCCCGAGGGGACCCGACAGGCCCGAAGGAAT
AGAAGAAGAAGGTGGAGAGAGAGACAGAGACAGATCCATTCGATTAGTGAACGGATCGGCACTGCGTGCG
CCAATTCTGCAGACAAATGGCAGTATTCATCCACAATTTTAAAAGAAAAGGGGGGATTGGGGGGTACAGT
GCAGGGGAAAGAATAGTAGACATAATAGCAACAGACATACAAACTAAAGAATTACAAAAACAAATTACAA
AAATTCAAAATTTTCGGGTTTATTACAGGGACAGCAGAGATCCAGTTTGGTTAGTACCGGGCCCGCTCTA
GAACGCGCGGTGACCCTCGAGGTCGACGGTATCGATAAGCTCGCTTCACGAGATTCCAGCAGGTCGAGGG
ACCTAATAACTTCGTATAGCATACATTATACGAAGTTATATTAAGGGTTCCAAGCTTAAGCGGCCGGCCG
CGTGGATAACCGTATTACCGCCATAATCGTGAGGCTCCGGTGCCCGTCAGTGGGCAGAGCGCACATCGCC
CACAGTCCCCGAGAAGTTGGGGGGAGGGGTCGGCAATTGAACCGGTGCCTAGAGAAGGTGGCGCGGGGTA
AACTGGGAAAGTGATGTCGTGTACTGGCTCCGCCTTTTTCCCGAGGGTGGGGGAGAACCGTATATAAGTG
CAGTAGTCGCCGTGAACGTTCTTTTTCGCAACGGGTTTGCCGCCAGAACACAGGTAAGTGCCGTGTGTGG
TTCCCGCGGGCCTGGCCTCTTTACGGGTTATGGCCCTTGCGTGCCTTGAATTACTTCCACCTGGCTGCAG
TACGTGATTCTTGATCCCGAGCTTCGGGTTGGAAGTGGGTGGGAGAGTTCGAGGCCTTGCGCTTAAGGAG
CCCCTTCGCCTCGTGCTTGAGTTGAGGCCTGGCCTGGGCGCTGGGGCCGCCGCGTGCGAATCTGGTGGCA
CCTTCGCGCCTGTCTCGCTGCTTTCGATAAGTCTCTAGCCATTTAAAATTTTTGATGACCTGCTGCGACG
CTTTTTTTCTGGCAAGATAGTCTTGTAAATGCGGGCCAAGATCTGCACACTGGTATTTCGGTTTTTGGGG
CCGCGGGCGGCGACGGGGCCCGTGCGTCCCAGCGCACATGTTCGGCGAGGCGGGGCCTGCGAGCGCGGCC
ACCGAGAATCGGACGGGGGTAGTCTCAAGCTGGCCGGCCTGCTCTGGTGCCTGGCCTCGCGCCGCCGTGT
ATCGCCCCGCCCTGGGCGGCAAGGCTGGCCCGGTCGGCACCAGTTGCGTGAGCGGAAAGATGGCCGCTTC
CCGGCCCTGCTGCAGGGAGCTCAAAATGGAGGACGCGGCGCTCGGGAGAGCGGGCGGGTGAGTCACCCAC
ACAAAGGAAAAGGGCCTTTCCGTCCTCAGCCGTCGCTTCATGTGACTCCACGGAGTACCGGGCGCCGTCC
AGGCACCTCGATTAGTTCTCGAGCTTTTGGAGTACGTCGTCTTTAGGTTGGGGGGAGGGGTTTTATGCGA
TGGAGTTTCCCCACACTGAGTGGGTGGAGACTGAAGTTAGGCCAGCTTGGCACTTGATGTAATTCTCCTT
GGAATTTGCCCTTTTTGAGTTTGGATCTTGGTTCATTCTCAAGCCTCAGACAGTGGTTCAAAGTTTTTTT
CTTCCATTTCAGGTGTCGTGAGGAATTAGCTTGCTTACATTTGCTTCTGACACAACTGTGTTCACTAGCA
ACCTCAAACAGACAGCTAGCGCTACCGGTCGCCACCATGGTGAGCAAGGGCGAGGAGCTGTTCACCGGGG
TGGTGCCCATCCTGGTCGAGCTGGACGGCGACGTAAACGGCCACAAGTTCAGCGTGTCCGGCGAGGGCGA
GGGCGATGCCACCTACGGCAAGCTGACCCTGAAGTTCATCTGCACCACCGGCAAGCTGCCCGTGCCCTGG
CCCACCCTCGTGACCACCTTCGGCTACGGCCTGCAGTGCTTCGCCCGCTACCCCGACCACATGAAGCAGC
ACGACTTCTTCAAGTCCGCCATGCCCGAAGGCTACGTCCAGGAGCGCACCATCTTCTTCAAGGACGACGG
CAACTACAAGACCCGCGCCGAGGTGAAGTTCGAGGGCGACACCCTGGTGAACCGCATCGAGCTGAAGGGC
ATCGACTTCAAGGAGGACGGCAACATCCTGGGGCACAAGCTGGAGTACAACTACAACAGCCACAACGTCT
ATATCATGGCCGACAAGCAGAAGAACGGCATCAAGGTGAACTTCAAGATCCGCCACAACATCGAGGACGG
CAGCGTGCAGCTCGCCGACCACTACCAGCAGAACACCCCCATCGGCGACGGCCCCGTGCTGCTGCCCGAC
AACCACTACCTGAGCTACCAGTCCGCCCTGAGCAAAGACCCCAACGAGAAGCGCGATCACATGGTCCTGC
TGGAGTTCGTGACCGCCGCCGGGATCACTCTCGGCATGGACGAGCTGTACAAGTCCGGATCAACAAGTTT
GTACAAAAAAGCAGGCTTGGATCCCGGGCAGCAGCCGCCGCCTCAACCGGCCCCCCAGGGCCAAGGGCAG
CCGCCTTCGCAGCCCCCGCAGGGGCAGGGCCCGCCGTCCGGACCCGGGCAACCGGCACCCGCGGCGACCC
AGGCGGCGCCGCAGGCACCCCCCGCCGGGCATCAGATCGTGCACGTCCGCGGGGACTCGGAGACCGACCT
GGAGGCGCTCTTCAACGCCGTCATGAACCCCAAGACGGCCAACGTGCCCCAGACCGTGCCCATGAGGCTC
GCCAAGCTGCCCGACTCCTTCTTCAAGCCGCCGGAGCCCAAATCCCACTCCCGACAGGCCAGTACTGATG
CAGGCACTGCAGGAGCCCTGACTCCACAGCATGTTCGAGCTCATTCCTCTCCAGCTTCTCTGCAGTTGGG
AGCTGTTTCTCCTGGGACACTGACCCCCACTGGAGTAGTCTCTGGCCCAGCAGCTACACCCACAGCTCAG
CATCTTCGACAGTCTTCTTTTGAGATACCTGATGATGTACCTCTGCCAGCAGGTTGGGAGATGGCAAAGA
CATCTTCTGGTCAGAGATACTTCTTAAATCACATCGATCAGACAACAACATGGCAGGACCCCAGGAAGGC
CATGCTGTCCCAGATGAACGTCACAGCCCCCACCAGTCCACCAGTGCAGCAGAATATGATGAACTCGGCT
TCAGGTCCTCTTCCTGATGGATGGGAACAAGCCATGACTCAGGATGGAGAAATTTACTATATAAACCATA
AGAACAAGACCACCTCTTGGCTAGACCCAAGGCTTGACCCTCGTTTTGCCATGAACCAGAGAATCAGTCA
GAGTGCTCCAGTGAAACAGCCACCACCCCTGGCTCCCCAGAGCCCACAGGGAGGCGTCATGGGTGGCAGC
AACTCCAACCAGCAGCAACAGATGCGACTGCAGCAACTGCAGATGGAGAAGGAGAGGCTGCGGCTGAAAC
AGCAAGAACTGCTTCGGCAGGCAATGCGGAATATCAATCCCAGCACAGCAAATTCTCCAAAATGTCAGGA
GTTAGCCCTGCGTAGCCAGTTACCAACACTGGAGCAGGATGGTGGGACTCAAAATCCAGTGTCTTCTCCC
GGGATGTCTCAGGAATTGAGAACAATGACGACCAATAGCTCAGATCCTTTCCTTAACAGTGGCACCTATC
ACTCTCGAGATGAGAGTACAGACAGTGGACTAAGCATGAGCAGCTACAGTGTCCCTCGAACCCCAGATGA
CTTCCTGAACAGTGTGGATGAGATGGATACAGGTGATACTATCAACCAAAGCACCCTGCCCTCACAGCAG
AACCGTTTCCCAGACTACCTTGAAGCCATTCCTGGGACAAATGTGGACCTTGGAACACTGGAAGGAGATG
GAATGAACATAGAAGGAGAGGAGCTGATGCCAAGTCTGCAGGAAGCTTTGAGTTCTGACATCCTTAATGA
CATGGAGTCTGTTTTGGCTGCCACCAAGCTAGATAAAGAAAGCTTTCTTACATGGTTATAGGACCCAGCT
TTCTTGTACAAAGTGGTTGATCCACCGGATCTAGATAACTGATCATAATCAGCCATACCACATTTGTAGA
GGTTTTACTTGCTTTAAAAAACCTCCCACACCTCCCCCTGAACCTGAAACATAAAATGAATGCAATTGTT
GTTGTTGGCCGCGGATCCGTTTAAACGAATTCATCATAATCAGCCATACCACATTTGTAGAGGTTTTACT
TGCTTTAAAAAACCTCCCACACCTCCCCCTGAACCTGAAACATAAAATGAATGCAATTGTTGTTGTTAAC
TTGTTTATTGCAGCTTATAATGGTTACAAATAAAGCAATAGCATCACAAATTTCACAAATAAAGCATTTT
TTTCACTGCATTCTAGTTGTGGTTTGTCCAAACTCATCAATGTATCCCAATTCGTCGAGGGACCTAATAA
CTTCGTATAGCATACATTATACGAAGTTATACATGTTTAAGGGTTCCGGTTCCACTAGGTACAATTCGAT
ATCAAGCTTATCGATAATCAACCTCTGGATTACAAAATTTGTGAAAGATTGACTGGTATTCTTAACTATG
TTGCTCCTTTTACGCTATGTGGATACGCTGCTTTAATGCCTTTGTATCATGCTATTGCTTCCCGTATGGC
TTTCATTTTCTCCTCCTTGTATAAATCCTGGTTGCTGTCTCTTTATGAGGAGTTGTGGCCCGTTGTCAGG
CAACGTGGCGTGGTGTGCACTGTGTTTGCTGACGCAACCCCCACTGGTTGGGGCATTGCCACCACCTGTC
AGCTCCTTTCCGGGACTTTCGCTTTCCCCCTCCCTATTGCCACGGCGGAACTCATCGCCGCCTGCCTTGC
CCGCTGCTGGACAGGGGCTCGGCTGTTGGGCACTGACAATTCCGTGGTGTTGTCGGGGAAATCATCGTCC
TTTCCTTGGCTGCTCGCCTGTGTTGCCACCTGGATTCTGCGCGGGACGTCCTTCTGCTACGTCCCTTCGG
CCCTCAATCCAGCGGACCTTCCTTCCCGCGGCCTGCTGCCGGCTCTGCGGCCTCTTCCGCGTCTTCGCCT
TCGCCCTCAGACGAGTCGGATCTCCCTTTGGGCCGCCTCCCCGCATCGATACCGTCGACCTCGATCGAGA
CCTAGAAAAACATGGAGCAATCACAAGTAGCAATACAGCAGCTACCAATGCTGATTGTGCCTGGCTAGAA
GCACAAGAGGAGGAGGAGGTGGGTTTTCCAGTCACACCTCAGGTACCTTTAAGACCAATGACTTACAAGG
CAGCTGTAGATCTTAGCCACTTTTTAAAAGAAAAGGGGGGACTGGAAGGGCTAATTCACTCCCAACGAAG
ACAAGATATCCTTGATCTGTGGATCTACCACACACAAGGCTACTTCCCTGATTGGCAGAACTACACACCA
GGGCCAGGGATCAGATATCCACTGACCTTTGGATGGTGCTACAAGCTAGTACCAGTTGAGCAAGAGAAGG
TAGAAGAAGCCAATGAAGGAGAGAACACCCGCTTGTTACACCCTGTGAGCCTGCATGGGATGGATGACCC
GGAGAGAGAAGTATTAGAGTGGAGGTTTGACAGCCGCCTAGCATTTCATCACATGGCCCGAGAGCTGCAT
CCGGACTGTACTGGGTCTCTCTGGTTAGACCAGATCTGAGCCTGGGAGCTCTCTGGCTAACTAGGGAACC
CACTGCTTAAGCCTCAATAAAGCTTGCCTTGAGTGCTTCAAGTAGTGTGTGCCCGTCTGTTGTGTGACTC
TGGTAACTAGAGATCCCTCAGACCCTTTTAGTCAGTGTGGAAAATCTCTAGCAGCATGTGAGCAAAAGGC
CAGCAAAAGGCCAGGAACCGTAAAAAGGCCGCGTTGCTGGCGTTTTTCCATAGGCTCCGCCCCCCTGACG
AGCATCACAAAAATCGACGCTCAAGTCAGAGGTGGCGAAACCCGACAGGACTATAAAGATACCAGGCGTT
TCCCCCTGGAAGCTCCCTCGTGCGCTCTCCTGTTCCGACCCTGCCGCTTACCGGATACCTGTCCGCCTTT
CTCCCTTCGGGAAGCGTGGCGCTTTCTCATAGCTCACGCTGTAGGTATCTCAGTTCGGTGTAGGTCGTTC
GCTCCAAGCTGGGCTGTGTGCACGAACCCCCCGTTCAGCCCGACCGCTGCGCCTTATCCGGTAACTATCG
TCTTGAGTCCAACCCGGTAAGACACGACTTATCGCCACTGGCAGCAGCCACTGGTAACAGGATTAGCAGA
GCGAGGTATGTAGGCGGTGCTACAGAGTTCTTGAAGTGGTGGCCTAACTACGGCTACACTAGAAGAACAG
TATTTGGTATCTGCGCTCTGCTGAAGCCAGTTACCTTCGGAAAAAGAGTTGGTAGCTCTTGATCCGGCAA
ACAAACCACCGCTGGTAGCGGTGGTTTTTTTGTTTGCAAGCAGCAGATTACGCGCAGAAAAAAAGGATCT
CAAGAAGATCCTTTGATCTTTTCTACGGGGTCTGACGCTCAGTGGAACGAAAACTCACGTTAAGGGATTT
TGGTCATGAGATTATCAAAAAGGATCTTCACCTAGATCCTTTTAAATTAAAAATGAAGTTTTAAATCAAT
CTAAAGTATATATGAGTAAACTTGGTCTGACAGTTACCAATGCTTAATCAGTGAGGCACCTATCTCAGCG
ATCTGTCTATTTCGTTCATCCATAGTTGCCTGACTCCCCGTCGTGTAGATAACTACGATACGGGAGGGCT
TACCATCTGGCCCCAGTGCTGCAATGATACCGCGAGACCCACGCTCACCGGCTCCAGATTTATCAGCAAT
AAACCAGCCAGCCGGAAGGGCCGAGCGCAGAAGTGGTCCTGCAACTTTATCCGCCTCCATCCAGTCTATT
AATTGTTGCCGGGAAGCTAGAGTAAGTAGTTCGCCAGTTAATAGTTTGCGCAACGTTGTTGCCATTGCTA
CAGGCATCGTGGTGTCACGCTCGTCGTTTGGTATGGCTTCATTCAGCTCCGGTTCCCAACGATCAAGGCG
AGTTACATGATCCCCCATGTTGTGCAAAAAAGCGGTTAGCTCCTTCGGTCCTCCGATCGTTGTCAGAAGT
AAGTTGGCCGCAGTGTTATCACTCATGGTTATGGCAGCACTGCATAATTCTCTTACTGTCATGCCATCCG
TAAGATGCTTTTCTGTGACTGGTGAGTACTCAACCAAGTCATTCTGAGAATAGTGTATGCGGCGACCGAG
TTGCTCTTGCCCGGCGTCAATACGGGATAATACCGCGCCACATAGCAGAACTTTAAAAGTGCTCATCATT
GGAAAACGTTCTTCGGGGCGAAAACTCTCAAGGATCTTACCGCTGTTGAGATCCAGTTCGATGTAACCCA
CTCGTGCACCCAACTGATCTTCAGCATCTTTTACTTTCACCAGCGTTTCTGGGTGAGCAAAAACAGGAAG
GCAAAATGCCGCAAAAAAGGGAATAAGGGCGACACGGAAATGTTGAATACTCATACTCTTCCTTTTTCAA
TATTATTGAAGCATTTATCAGGGTTATTGTCTCATGAGCGGATACATATTTGAATGTATTTAGAAAAATA
AACAAATAGGGGTTCCGCGCACATTTCCCCGAAAAGTGCCACCTGACGTCGACGGATCGGGAGATCTCCC
GATCCCCTATGGTGCACTCTCAGTACAATCTGCTCTGATGCCGCATAGTTAAGCCAGTATCTGCTCCCTG
CTTGTGTGTTGGAGGTCGCTGAGTAGTGCGCGAGCAAAATTTAAGCTACAACAAGGCAAGGCTTGACCGA
CAATTGCATGAAGAATCTGCTTAGGGTTAGGCGTTTTGCGCTGCTTCGCGATGTACGGGCCAGATATACG
CGTT
